Addgene plasmid #111531: hC73A-DN-HA
Purpose: Expresses a conducting dominant neg in mammalian cells
Depositing lab: Federico Sesti. Depositing organization: Rutgers, The State University of New Jersey.
Backbone
  Vector backbone: pCI-neo
  Backbone manufacturer: Promega
  Vector type: Mammalian Expression
  Selectable markers: Neomycin (select with G418)
Growth in bacteria
  Bacterial resistance: Ampicillin, 100 μg/mL
  Growth temperature: 37°C
  Growth strain: DH5alpha
  Copy number: High Copy
Gene/Insert
  Gene/Insert name: human C73A-W369C-Y384T-Kv2.1 + HA (alt name: KCNB1)
  Species: H. sapiens (human)
  Mutation: C73A-W369C-Y384T
  Entrez Gene: KCNB1 (a.k.a. DRK1, Kv2.1)
  Promoter: CMV
  Tag / fusion protein: HA (C terminal on insert)
  Cloning method: Restriction Enzyme; 5′ cloning site Unknown (unknown if destroyed); 3′ cloning site Unknown (unknown if destroyed)
Terms and licenses: Academic/Nonprofit Terms; Industry Terms: Not Available to Industry
How to cite: hC73A-DN-HA was a gift from Federico Sesti (Addgene plasmid # 111531 ; http://n2t.net/addgene:111531 ; RRID:Addgene_111531)
