[The description below was written by a language model from this plasmid's Addgene catalogue record and pLannotate feature annotations shown in this document.]
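Description:
hC73A-DN-HA is a mammalian expression plasmid built on the pCI-neo backbone, about 8.1 kb in the sequenced record. It carries a mutant human KCNB1 (Kv2.1) voltage-gated potassium channel. In bacteria it is maintained at high copy from a ColE1/pUC-type origin with ampicillin selection through β-lactamase. An f1 origin is also present and allows single-stranded DNA production. For mammalian cells, an SV40 enhancer/early promoter drives the neomycin phosphotransferase gene followed by a synthetic poly(A) signal, so stable transfectants can be selected with G418.

The expression cassette uses the human CMV immediate-early enhancer and promoter followed by the chimeric β-globin/immunoglobulin intron, which typically improves transcript processing and expression. A T7 promoter lies just upstream of the insert, where it could support in vitro transcription. The KCNB1 coding sequence carries three substitutions, C73A, W369C and Y384T, and is fused at its C terminus to an HA epitope. The annotation software matched this tag to a short fragment of a 3xHA element, consistent with a single HA tag for immunodetection. An SV40 polyadenylation signal lies downstream of the insert, although the annotation places it on the reverse strand. The short T3 promoter, lacZα, large T antigen, bom and rop fragments appear to be backbone remnants.

The catalogue gives the purpose as expression of a "conducting dominant negative" channel in mammalian cells. It does not explain what each mutation contributes, nor does it identify the restriction sites used for cloning. The construct is suited to transient or stable expression of the tagged mutant subunit for studies of Kv2.1 function.
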