Features (pLannotate 1.2.2; 20 found; start..end, strand, type, name):
      3..380     +  enhancer       CMV enhancer: human cytomegalovirus immediate early enhancer
    381..592     +  promoter       CMV promoter: human cytomegalovirus (CMV) immediate early promoter
    753..885     +  intron         chimeric intron: chimera between introns from human β-globin and immunoglobulin heavy chain genes
    930..948     +  promoter       T7 promoter: promoter for bacteriophage T7 RNA polymerase
    974..3547    +  CDS            KCNB1: KCNB1_HUMAN - Experimental evidence at protein level: Swiss-Prot protein existence level 1. Voltage-gated potassium channel that mediates transmembrane potassium transport in excitable membranes, primarily in the brain, but also in the pancreas and cardiovascular system. Contributes to the regulation of the action potential (AP) repolarization, duration and frequency of repetitive AP firing in neurons, muscle cells and endocrine cells and plays a role in homeostatic attenuation of electrical excitability throughout the brain (PubMed:23161216). Plays also a role in the regulation of exocytosis
   3554..3582    +  CDS            3xHA (fragment): three tandem HA epitope tags
   3595..3612    -  promoter       T3 promoter (fragment): promoter for bacteriophage T3 RNA polymerase
   3630..3751    -  polyA_signal   SV40 poly(A) signal: SV40 polyadenylation signal
   3774..3842    -  CDS            large T antigen (fragment): large T antigen from SV40 (simian virus 40)
   3866..3933    +  CDS            lacZα (fragment): LacZα fragment of β-galactosidase; lacZ fragment
   3937..4365    +  rep_origin     f1 ori (sequence partly withheld): f1 bacteriophage origin of replication; arrow indicates direction of (+) strand synthesis
   4393..4444    -  misc_feature   bom (fragment): basis of mobility region from pBR322
   4509..4866    +  promoter       SV40 promoter: SV40 enhancer and early promoter
   4917..5708    +  CDS            neo: KKA2_KLEPN - Also known as kan, nptII. Experimental evidence at protein level: Swiss-Prot protein existence level 1. Resistance to kanamycin, neomycin, paromomycin, ribostamycin, butirosin and gentamicin B. From Klebsiella pneumoniae.
   5775..5823    +  polyA_signal   poly(A) signal: synthetic polyadenylation signal
   5843..5897    -  misc_feature   bom (fragment): basis of mobility region from pBR322
   5999..6034    -  CDS            rop (fragment): Rop protein, which maintains plasmids at low copy number; rop
   6129..6233    +  promoter       AmpR promoter: bla
   6234..7094    +  CDS            AmpR: β-lactamase; bla; confers resistance to ampicillin, carbenicillin, and related antibiotics
   7265..7853    +  rep_origin     ori: high-copy-number ColE1/pMB1/pBR322/pUC origin of replication
>Addgene plasmid #111531 | hC73A-DN-HA | addgene full sequence | sequence record 270739 | Addgene NGS Result
GGCATTGATTATTGACTAGTTATTAATAGTAATCAATTACGGGGTCATTAGTTCATAGCCCATATATGGA
GTTCCGCGTTACATAACTTACGGTAAATGGCCCGCCTGGCTGACCGCCCAACGACCCCCGCCCATTGACG
TCAATAATGACGTATGTTCCCATAGTAACGCCAATAGGGACTTTCCATTGACGTCAATGGGTGGAGTATT
TACGGTAAACTGCCCACTTGGCAGTACATCAAGTGTATCATATGCCAAGTCCGCCCCCTATTGACGTCAA
TGACGGTAAATGGCCCGCCTGGCATTATGCCCAGTACATGACCTTACGGGACTTTCCTACTTGGCAGTAC
ATCTACGTATTAGTCATCGCTATTACCATGGTGATGCGGTTTTGGCAGTACACCAATGGGCGTGGATAGC
GGTTTGACTCACGGGGATTTCCAAGTCTCCACCCCATTGACGTCAATGGGAGTTTGTTTTGGCACCAAAA
TCAACGGGACTTTCCAAAATGTCGTAACAACTGCGATCGCCCGCCCCGTTGACGCAAATGGGCGGTAGGC
GTGTACGGTGGGAGGTCTATATAAGCAGAGCTCGTTTAGTGAACCGTCAGATCACTAGAAGCTTTATTGC
GGTAGTTTATCACAGTTAAATTGCTAACGCAGTCAGTGCTTCTGACACAACAGTCTCGAACTTAAGCTGC
AGTGACTCTCTTAAGGTAGCCTTGCAGAAGTTGGTCGTGAGGCACTGGGCAGGTAAGTATCAAGGTTACA
AGACAGGTTTAAGGAGACCAATAGAAACTGGGCTTGTCGAGACAGAGAAGACTCTTGCGTTTCTGATAGG
CACCTATTGGTCTTACTGACATCCACTTTGCCTTTCTCTCCACAGGTGTCCACTCCCAGTTCAATTACAG
CTCTTAAGGCTAGAGTACTTAATACGACTCACTATAGGCTAGCCTCGAGAGCTGAATTCCACCATGCCGG
CGGGCATGACGAAGCATGGCTCCCGCTCCACCAGCTCGCTGCCGCCCGAGCCCATGGAGATCGTGCGCAG
CAAGGCGTGCTCTCGGCGGGTCCGCCTCAACGTCGGGGGGCTGGCGCACGAGGTACTCTGGCGTACCCTG
GACCGCCTGCCCCGCACGCGGCTGGGCAAGCTCCGCGACTGCAACACGCACGACTCGCTGCTCGAGGTGG
CCGATGACTACAGCCTCGACGACAACGAGTACTTCTTTGACCGCCACCCGGGCGCCTTCACCTCCATCCT
CAACTTCTACCGCACTGGGCGACTGCACATGATGGAGGAGATGTGCGCGCTCAGCTTCAGCCAAGAGCTC
GACTACTGGGGCATCGACGAGATCTACCCGGAGTCCTGCTGCCAGGCCCGCTACCACCAGAAGAAAGAGC
AGATGAACGAGGAGCTCAAGCGTGAGGCCGAGACCCTACGGGAGCGGGAAGGCGAGGAGTTCGATAACAC
GTGCTGCGCAGAGAAGAGGAAAAAACTCTGGGACCTACTGGAGAAGCCCAATTCCTCTGTGGCTGCCAAG
ATCCTTGCCATAATTTCCATCATGTTCATCGTCCTCTCCACCATTGCCCTGTCCCTCAACACGCTGCCTG
AGCTACAGAGCCTCGATGAGTTCGGCCAGTCCACAGACAACCCCCAGCTGGCCCACGTGGAGGCCGTGTG
CATCGCATGGTTCACCATGGAGTACCTGCTGAGGTTCCTCTCCTCGCCCAAGAAGTGGAAGTTCTTCAAG
GGCCCACTCAATGCCATTGACTTGTTGGCCATTCTGCCATACTATGTCACCATTTTCCTCACCGAATCCA
ACAAGAGCGTGCTGCAATTCCAGAATGTCCGCCGCGTGGTCCAGATCTTCCGCATCATGCGCATTCTCCG
CATCCTTAAGCTTGCACGCCACTCCACTGGCCTCCAGTCTCTGGGCTTCACTTTGCGGAGGAGCTACAAT
GAGTTGGGCTTGCTCATCCTCTTCCTTGCCATGGGCATTATGATCTTCTCCAGCCTTGTCTTCTTTGCTG
AGAAGGATGAGGACGACACCAAGTTCAAAAGCATCCCAGCCTCTTTCTGCTGGGCCACCATCACCATGAC
TACTGTTGGGTATGGAGACATCACTCCCAAGACTCTCCTGGGGAAAATTGTTGGGGGACTCTGCTGCATT
GCAGGAGTCCTGGTGATTGCTCTTCCCATCCCCATCATCGTCAATAACTTCTCTGAGTTCTATAAGGAGC
AGAAGAGACAGGAGAAAGCAATCAAACGGCGAGAGGCTCTGGAGAGAGCCAAGAGGAATGGCAGCATCGT
ATCCATGAACATGAAGGATGCTTTTGCCCGGAGCATTGAGATGATGGACATTGTGGTTGAGAAAAATGGG
GAGAATATGGGTAAGAAAGACAAAGTACAAGATAACCACTTGTCTCCTAACAAATGGAAATGGACAAAGA
GGACACTGTCTGAAACCAGCTCAAGTAAGTCCTTTGAAACCAAGGAACAGGGATCCCCTGAAAAAGCCAG
ATCGTCTTCTAGTCCTCAGCACCTGAACGTTCAGCAGTTGGAAGACATGTACAATAAGATGGCCAAGACC
CAATCCCAACCCATCCTCAATACCAAGGAGTCAGCAGCACAGAGCAAACCAAAGGAAGAACTTGAAATGG
AGAGTATCCCCAGCCCCGTAGCCCCTCTGCCCACTCGCACAGAAGGGGTCATTGACATGCGAAGTATGTC
AAGCATTGATAGTTTCATTAGCTGTGCCACAGACTTCCCTGAGGCCACCAGATTCTCCCACAGCCCTTTG
ACATCACTCCCCAGCAAGACTGGGGGCAGCACAGCCCCAGAAGTGGGCTGGCGGGGAGCTCTGGGTGCCA
GTGGTGGTAGGTTTGTGGAGGCCAACCCCAGCCCTGATGCCAGCCAGCACTCTAGTTTCTTCATCGAGAG
CCCCAAGAGTTCCATGAAAACTAACAACCCTTTGAAGCTCCGAGCACTTAAAGTCAACTTCATGGAGGGT
GACCCCAGTCCACTCCTCCCCGTTCTAGGGATGTACCATGACCCTCTCAGGAACCGGGGGAGTGCTGCGG
CTGCTGTCGCTGGACTGGAGTGTGCCACGCTTTTGGACAAGGCTGTGCTGAGCCCAGAGTCCTCCATCTA
CACCACAGCAAGTGCTAAGACACCCCCCCGGTCTCCTGAGAAACACACAGCAATAGCGTTCAACTTTGAG
GCGGGTGTCCACCAGTACATTGACGCAGACACAGATGATGAGGGACAGCTGCTCTACAGTGTGGACTCCA
GCCCCCCCAAAAGCCTCCCTGGGAGCACCAGTCCGAAGTTCAGCACGGGGACAAGATCGGAGAAAAACCA
CTTTGAAAGCTCCCCTTTACCCACCTCCCCTAAGTTCTTAAGGCAGAACTGTATTTACTCCACAGAAGCA
TTGACTGGAAAAGGCCCCAGTGGTCAGGAAAAGTGCAAACTTGAGAACCACATCTCCCCTGACGTCCGTG
TGTTGCCAGGGGGAGGAGCCCATGGAAGCACACGAGATCAGAGCATCGAATTCTACCCATACGATGTTCC
AGATTACGCTTAGGCGGCCGCTTCCCTTTAGTGAGGGTTAATGCTTCGAGCAGACATGATAAGATACATT
GATGAGTTTGGACAAACCACAACTAGAATGCAGTGAAAAAAATGCTTTATTTGTGAAATTTGTGATGCTA
TTGCTTTATTTGTAACCATTATAAGCTGCAATAAACAAGTTAACAACAACAATTGCATTCATTTTATGTT
TCAGGTTCAGGGGGAGATGTGGGAGGTTTTTTAAAGCAAGTAAAACCTCTACAAATGTGGTAAAATCCGA
TAAGGATCGATCCGGGCTGGCGTAATAGCGAAGAGGCCCGCACCGATCGCCCTTCCCAACAGTTGCGCAG
CCTGAATGGCGAATGG
[124 nt withheld, positions 3937-4060]
C
[91 nt withheld, positions 4062-4152]
A
[49 nt withheld, positions 4154-4202]
CCTTTGACGTTGGAGTCCACGTTCTTT
[37 nt withheld, positions 4230-4266]
ACCCTATCTCGGTCTATTCTTTTGATTTATAAGGGATTTTGCCGATTTCGGCCTATTGGTTAAAAAATGA
GCTGATTTAACAAAAATTTAACGCGAATTTTAACAAAATATTAACGCTTACAATTTCCTGATGCGGTATT
TTCTCCTTACGCATCTGTGCGGTATTTCACACCGCATACGCGGATCTGCGCAGCACCATGGCCTGAAATA
ACCTCTGAAAGAGGAACTTGGTTAGGTACCTTCTGAGGCGGAAAGAACCAGCTGTGGAATGTGTGTCAGT
TAGGGTGTGGAAAGTCCCCAGGCTCCCCAGCAGGCAGAAGTATGCAAAGCATGCATCTCAATTAGTCAGC
AACCAGGTGTGGAAAGTCCCCAGGCTCCCCAGCAGGCAGAAGTATGCAAAGCATGCATCTCAATTAGTCA
GCAACCATAGTCCCGCCCCTAACTCCGCCCATCCCGCCCCTAACTCCGCCCAGTTCCGCCCATTCTCCGC
CCCATGGCTGACTAATTTTTTTTATTTATGCAGAGGCCGAGGCCGCCTCGGCCTCTGAGCTATTCCAGAA
GTAGTGAGGAGGCTTTTTTGGAGGCCTAGGCTTTTGCAAAAAGCTTGATTCTTCTGACACAACAGTCTCG
AACTTAAGGCTAGAGCCACCATGATTGAACAAGATGGATTGCACGCAGGTTCTCCGGCCGCTTGGGTGGA
GAGGCTATTCGGCTATGACTGGGCACAACAGACAATCGGCTGCTCTGATGCCGCCGTGTTCCGGCTGTCA
GCGCAGGGGCGCCCGGTTCTTTTTGTCAAGACCGACCTGTCCGGTGCCCTGAATGAACTGCAGGACGAGG
CAGCGCGGCTATCGTGGCTGGCCACGACGGGCGTTCCTTGCGCAGCTGTGCTCGACGTTGTCACTGAAGC
GGGAAGGGACTGGCTGCTATTGGGCGAAGTGCCGGGGCAGGATCTCCTGTCATCTCACCTTGCTCCTGCC
GAGAAAGTATCCATCATGGCTGATGCAATGCGGCGGCTGCATACGCTTGATCCGGCTACCTGCCCATTCG
ACCACCAAGCGAAACATCGCATCGAGCGAGCACGTACTCGGATGGAAGCCGGTCTTGTCGATCAGGATGA
TCTGGACGAAGAGCATCAGGGGCTCGCGCCAGCCGAACTGTTCGCCAGGCTCAAGGCGCGCATGCCCGAC
GGCGAGGATCTCGTCGTGACCCATGGCGATGCCTGCTTGCCGAATATCATGGTGGAAAATGGCCGCTTTT
CTGGATTCATCGACTGTGGCCGGCTGGGTGTGGCGGACCGCTATCAGGACATAGCGTTGGCTACCCGTGA
TATTGCTGAAGAGCTTGGCGGCGAATGGGCTGACCGCTTCCTCGTGCTTTACGGTATCGCCGCTCCCGAT
TCGCAGCGCATCGCCTTCTATCGCCTTCTTGACGAGTTCTTCTGAGCGGGACTCTGGGGTTCGAAATGAC
CGACCAAGCGACGCCCAACCTGCCATCACGATGGCCGCAATAAAATATCTTTATTTTCATTACATCTGTG
TGTTGGTTTTTTGTGTGAATCGATAGCGATAAGGATCCGCGTATGGTGCACTCTCAGTACAATCTGCTCT
GATGCCGCATAGTTAAGCCAGCCCCGACACCCGCCAACACCCGCTGACGCGCCCTGACGGGCTTGTCTGC
TCCCGGCATCCGCTTACAGACAAGCTGTGACCGTCTCCGGGAGCTGCATGTGTCAGAGGTTTTCACCGTC
ATCACCGAAACGCGCGAGACGAAAGGGCCTCGTGATACGCCTATTTTTATAGGTTAATGTCATGATAATA
ATGGTTTCTTAGACGTCAGGTGGCACTTTTCGGGGAAATGTGCGCGGAACCCCTATTTGTTTATTTTTCT
AAATACATTCAAATATGTATCCGCTCATGAGACAATAACCCTGATAAATGCTTCAATAATATTGAAAAAG
GAAGAGTATGAGTATTCAACATTTCCGTGTCGCCCTTATTCCCTTTTTTGCGGCATTTTGCCTTCCTGTT
TTTGCTCACCCAGAAACGCTGGTGAAAGTAAAAGATGCTGAAGATCAGTTGGGTGCACGAGTGGGTTACA
TCGAACTGGATCTCAACAGCGGTAAGATCCTTGAGAGTTTTCGCCCCGAAGAACGTTTTCCAATGATGAG
CACTTTTAAAGTTCTGCTATGTGGCGCGGTATTATCCCGTATTGACGCCGGGCAAGAGCAACTCGGTCGC
CGCATACACTATTCTCAGAATGACTTGGTTGAGTACTCACCAGTCACAGAAAAGCATCTTACGGATGGCA
TGACAGTAAGAGAATTATGCAGTGCTGCCATAACCATGAGTGATAACACTGCGGCCAACTTACTTCTGAC
AACGATCGGAGGACCGAAGGAGCTAACCGCTTTTTTGCACAACATGGGGGATCATGTAACTCGCCTTGAT
CGTTGGGAACCGGAGCTGAATGAAGCCATACCAAACGACGAGCGTGACACCACGATGCCTGTAGCAATGG
CAACAACGTTGCGCAAACTATTAACTGGCGAACTACTTACTCTAGCTTCCCGGCAACAATTAATAGACTG
GATGGAGGCGGATAAAGTTGCAGGACCACTTCTGCGCTCGGCCCTTCCGGCTGGCTGGTTTATTGCTGAT
AAATCTGGAGCCGGTGAGCGTGGGTCTCGCGGTATCATTGCAGCACTGGGGCCAGATGGTAAGCCCTCCC
GTATCGTAGTTATCTACACGACGGGGAGTCAGGCAACTATGGATGAACGAAATAGACAGATCGCTGAGAT
AGGTGCCTCACTGATTAAGCATTGGTAACTGTCAGACCAAGTTTACTCATATATACTTTAGATTGATTTA
AAACTTCATTTTTAATTTAAAAGGATCTAGGTGAAGATCCTTTTTGATAATCTCATGACCAAAATCCCTT
AACGTGAGTTTTCGTTCCACTGAGCGTCAGACCCCGTAGAAAAGATCAAAGGATCTTCTTGAGATCCTTT
TTTTCTGCGCGTAATCTGCTGCTTGCAAACAAAAAAACCACCGCTACCAGCGGTGGTTTGTTTGCCGGAT
CAAGAGCTACCAACTCTTTTTCCGAAGGTAACTGGCTTCAGCAGAGCGCAGATACCAAATACTGTTCTTC
TAGTGTAGCCGTAGTTAGGCCACCACTTCAAGAACTCTGTAGCACCGCCTACATACCTCGCTCTGCTAAT
CCTGTTACCAGTGGCTGCTGCCAGTGGCGATAAGTCGTGTCTTACCGGGTTGGACTCAAGACGATAGTTA
CCGGATAAGGCGCAGCGGTCGGGCTGAACGGGGGGTTCGTGCACACAGCCCAGCTTGGAGCGAACGACCT
ACACCGAACTGAGATACCTACAGCGTGAGCTATGAGAAAGCGCCACGCTTCCCGAAGGGAGAAAGGCGGA
CAGGTATCCGGTAAGCGGCAGGGTCGGAACAGGAGAGCGCACGAGGGAGCTTCCAGGGGGAAACGCCTGG
TATCTTTATAGTCCTGTCGGGTTTCGCCACCTCTGACTTGAGCGTCGATTTTTGTGATGCTCGTCAGGGG
GGCGGAGCCTATGGAAAAACGCCAGCAACGCGGCCTTTTTACGGTTCCTGGCCTTTTGCTGGCCTTTTGC
TCACATGGCTCGACAGATCTTCAATATTGGCCATTAGCCATATTATTCATTGGTTATATAGCATAAATCA
ATATTGGCTATTGGCCATTGCATACGTTGTATCTATATCATAATATGTACATTTATATTGGCTCATGTCC
AATATGACCGCCATGTT
